>Addgene plasmid #113011 | pMAL c2x Tral FL-15A | addgene full sequence | sequence record 217594 | Addgene NGS Result
CCGACACCATCGAATGGTGCAAAACCTTTCGCGGTATGGCATGATAGCGCCCGGAAGAGAGTCAATTCAG
GGTGGTGAATGTGAAACCAGTAACGTTATACGATGTCGCAGAGTATGCCGGTGTCTCTTATCAGACCGTT
TCCCGCGTGGTGAACCAGGCCAGCCACGTTTCTGCGAAAACGCGGGAAAAAGTGGAAGCGGCGATGGCGG
AGCTGAATTACATTCCCAACCGCGTGGCACAACAACTGGCGGGCAAACAGTCGTTGCTGATTGGCGTTGC
CACCTCCAGTCTGGCCCTGCACGCGCCGTCGCAAATTGTCGCGGCGATTAAATCTCGCGCCGATCAACTG
GGTGCCAGCGTGGTGGTGTCGATGGTAGAACGAAGCGGCGTCGAAGCCTGTAAAGCGGCGGTGCACAATC
TTCTCGCGCAACGCGTCAGTGGGCTGATCATTAACTATCCGCTGGATGACCAGGATGCCATTGCTGTGGA
AGCTGCCTGCACTAATGTTCCGGCGTTATTTCTTGATGTCTCTGACCAGACACCCATCAACAGTATTATT
TTCTCCCATGAAGACGGTACGCGACTGGGCGTGGAGCATCTGGTCGCATTGGGTCACCAGCAAATCGCGC
TGTTAGCGGGCCCATTAAGTTCTGTCTCGGCGCGTCTGCGTCTGGCTGGCTGGCATAAATATCTCACTCG
CAATCAAATTCAGCCGATAGCGGAACGGGAAGGCGACTGGAGTGCCATGTCCGGTTTTCAACAAACCATG
CAAATGCTGAATGAGGGCATCGTTCCCACTGCGATGCTGGTTGCCAACGATCAGATGGCGCTGGGCGCAA
TGCGCGCCATTACCGAGTCCGGGCTGCGCGTTGGTGCGGATATCTCAGTAGTGGGATACGACGATACCGA
AGACAGCTCATGTTATATCCCGCCGTTAACCACCATCAAACAGGATTTTCGCCTGCTGGGGCAAACCAGC
GTGGACCGCTTGCTGCAACTCTCTCAGGGCCAGGCGGTGAAGGGCAATCAGCTGTTGCCCGTCTCACTGG
TGAAAAGAAAAACCACCCTGGCGCCCAATACGCAAACCGCCTCTCCCCGCGCGTTGGCCGATTCATTAAT
GCAGCTGGCACGACAGGTTTCCCGACTGGAAAGCGGGCAGTGAGCGCAACGCAATTAATGTAAGTTAGCT
CACTCATTAGGCACAATTCTCATGTTTGACAGCTTATCATCGACTGCACGGTGCACCAATGCTTCTGGCG
TCAGGCAGCCATCGGAAGCTGTGGTATGGCTGTGCAGGTCGTAAATCACTGCATAATTCGTGTCGCTCAA
GGCGCACTCCCGTTCTGGATAATGTTTTTTGCGCCGACATCATAACGGTTCTGGCAAATATTCTGAAATG
AGCTGTTGACAATTAATCATCGGCTCGTATAATGTGTGGAATTGTGAGCGGATAACAATTTCACACAGGA
AACAGCCAGTCCGTTTAGGTGTTTTCACGAGCACTTCACCAACAAGGACCATAGCATATGAAAATCGAAG
AAGGTAAACTGGTAATCTGGATTAACGGCGATAAAGGCTATAACGGTCTCGCTGAAGTCGGTAAGAAATT
CGAGAAAGATACCGGAATTAAAGTCACCGTTGAGCATCCGGATAAACTGGAAGAGAAATTCCCACAGGTT
GCGGCAACTGGCGATGGCCCTGACATTATCTTCTGGGCACACGACCGCTTTGGTGGCTACGCTCAATCTG
GCCTGTTGGCTGAAATCACCCCGGACAAAGCGTTCCAGGACAAGCTGTATCCGTTTACCTGGGATGCCGT
ACGTTACAACGGCAAGCTGATTGCTTACCCGATCGCTGTTGAAGCGTTATCGCTGATTTATAACAAAGAT
CTGCTGCCGAACCCGCCAAAAACCTGGGAAGAGATCCCGGCGCTGGATAAAGAACTGAAAGCGAAAGGTA
AGAGCGCGCTGATGTTCAACCTGCAAGAACCGTACTTCACCTGGCCGCTGATTGCTGCTGACGGGGGTTA
TGCGTTCAAGTATGAAAACGGCAAGTACGACATTAAAGACGTGGGCGTGGATAACGCTGGCGCGAAAGCG
GGTCTGACCTTCCTGGTTGACCTGATTAAAAACAAACACATGAATGCAGACACCGATTACTCCATCGCAG
AAGCTGCCTTTAATAAAGGCGAAACAGCGATGACCATCAACGGCCCGTGGGCATGGTCCAACATCGACAC
CAGCAAAGTGAATTATGGTGTAACGGTACTGCCGACCTTCAAGGGTCAACCATCCAAACCGTTCGTTGGC
GTGCTGAGCGCAGGTATTAACGCCGCCAGTCCGAACAAAGAGCTGGCAAAAGAGTTCCTCGAAAACTATC
TGCTGACTGATGAAGGTCTGGAAGCGGTTAATAAAGACAAACCGCTGGGTGCCGTAGCGCTGAAGTCTTA
CGAGGAAGAGTTGGCGAAAGATCCACGTATTGCCGCCACTATGGAAAACGCCCAGAAAGGTGAAATCATG
CCGAACATCCCGCAGATGTCCGCTTTCTGGTATGCCGTGCGTACTGCGGTGATCAACGCCGCCAGCGGTC
GTCAGACTGTCGATGAAGCCCTGAAAGACGCGCAGACTAATTCGAGCTCGAACAACAACAACAATAACAA
TAACAACAACCTCGGGATCGAGGGAAGGATTTCAGAATTCATGAGCGGGGGATTACCGGAGTTGGGCTCC
AAAATCAGCCTCATTTCCAAGGCGGACATTCGATACGAGGGCCGCCTGTACACGGTGGATCCGCAGGAGT
GCACCATTGCGCTCTCGAGTGTGCGATCCTTCGGTACAGAAGATCGGGACACCCAGTTCCAGATAGCGCC
GCAATCGCAGATCTACGACTACATCCTATTCCGTGGCTCGGACATCAAGGACATTCGCGTTGTCAACAAC
CACACGCTGCCGCACCACAATGACCCGGCGATCATGCAGGCGCAGCTCCAGAACGGACCGCCCCAGATGC
CGCAGCACTTCCCCATGCCCAGCGGGATGAGCGGTCCGCCGCAGCAGCAACAGGTGCCGTCGCAGCAACC
GCCCCAAATGCCAAGCGGTGGAGGCAGTGGTGGTGCTGGTGGAGCAGGAGCTCCTGGCGGCGGCGGACCC
GGCTACGGCAATGGCAATCCGTTCGGCAACCTCGGCGGTCCCAATCTGGCCAACATGGTGGGCAATGCGG
GCGGATCGCTTGCACCCGGTTCCGGTGCTCCGGGCAGCGGACCCTTCATGCACATCGGTGGCAATCAGCA
GCAACCGAAGCCCCAGCAGCAGAAACAGCCAAACATGCTGGCCGGTGCCTCGCGATCGACGACGCCCATT
AGCCTGATTGTGAGTCCCACGGCGGAGCTGACTCAGCAGCAGCAGCTGCACCAGCAACAGAACGCTGGCC
AGGGTGGCAACGGACGCGATGCAGGACATAAGCGCCAGAACCACCAGCAGCAACAGAATCAGCAGCATCA
GCAACGTGGCGGACCCAGCCACAACAATATGCAGCAGCAGCAGCAACGAGGCGGCGGCAGTGGAACGGAC
TTCTATAACCAGCAGCGGGATCGTCGGGACTCCGGACGTCAAATGGACAACAACTATAGCAACAACTACA
ACAACAATAATAATAATCAGCGCAATCGCGGCGGCGGCAACGGAATGCAACAGCAGCAGCGAGGAGGAAA
CGGCGGCAGCGGCGGCGGCGGTGGAAACGGAGGTGGAAACAACCCGGCCTGGAACATGCATCGCGGCAAC
CAGAACTCGAACAACATGATGAACATGCGCAACCGCGGCATGGGATCCCGCGGCCCCATGCGACCCAATC
AGGGCTATCGTCCGCAGTCGGCCAATAATCAGAACAAGCCGCGGAACAAGATCAAGTTCGAGGGCGACTT
CGATTTCGAGCAGGCAAACAACAAGTTCGAGGAACTGCGCTCCCAACTGGCCAAGCTCAAGGTGGCCGAG
GATGGTGCACCCAAGCCAGCCGCCAATGCAGCGGCCGCCGCTGCAGCTGCAGCCAATGAGCAGGTGGGTG
AGAAGGTTGAAGGCGTTCACACACTGAATGGCGAGACCGACAAGAAGGATGATTCTGGCAACGAGACCGG
CGCTGGAGAGCACGAGCCTGAGGAGGATGATGTTGCTGTGTGCTACGACAAGACCAAATCGTTCTTCGAC
AACATCTCGTGCGAGGCTGCCCAGGATCGCAGCAAGAACAAGAAGAACGATTGGCGCCAGGAGCGCAAGT
TGAACGCGGAGGCCTTCGGAGTGGCCGCCGCACGACGTGGCAGTTACCGCGGACGCAACCAATACTACAA
CAATAATGGCAACGGCGGCATTAACTCGGGATATGGAGGAGCGCCAGGCTACAACAGGAACAATTATCGC
ATGGGTGGCGGCGGCGGAAACTTCCGAAACAGGAGCAACAATCGCAACAACGGCGGCGGTCGTGGCGGAA
ACGGAATGCCAAACATCACCAATGGCAACACGGCTGCTGCGCTGAAGGCGGCCAACAATGCTGCTGGCCA
CGGATCCAATGCCACGGACTCCAGTGCACCAAATGCCGCAGCCGCGGCGGCAAAGTCGACGTCCCTCTTG
CCAGAGCAGGCGCAACAGGTGGCGGCAGTTTCACAATAGAAGCTTGGCACTGGCCGTCGTTTTACAACGT
CGTGACTGGGAAAACCCTGGCGTTACCCAACTTAATCGCCTTGCAGCACATCCCCCTTTCGCCAGCTGGC
GTAATAGCGAAGAGGCCCGCACCGATCGCCCTTCCCAACAGTTGCGCAGCCTGAATGGCGAATGGCAGCT
TGGCTGTTTTGGCGGATGAGATAAGATTTTCAGCCTGATACAGATTAAATCAGAACGCAGAAGCGGTCTG
ATAAAACAGAATTTGCCTGGCGGCAGTAGCGCGGTGGTCCCACCTGACCCCATGCCGAACTCAGAAGTGA
AACGCCGTAGCGCCGATGGTAGTGTGGGGTCTCCCCATGCGAGAGTAGGGAACTGCCAGGCATCAAATAA
AACGAAAGGCTCAGTCGAAAGACTGGGCCTTTCGTTTTATCTGTTGTTTGTCGGTGAACGCTCTCCTGAG
TAGGACAAATCCGCCGGGAGCGGATTTGAACGTTGCGAAGCAACGGCCCGGAGGGTGGCGGGCAGGACGC
CCGCCATAAACTGCCAGGCATCAAATTAAGCAGAAGGCCATCCTGACGGATGGCCTTTTTGCGTTTCTAC
AAACTCTTTTGTTTATTTTTCTAAATACATTCAAATATGTATCCGCTCATGAGACAATAACCCTGATAAA
TGCTTCAATAATATTGAAAAAGGAAGAGTATGAGTATTCAACATTTCCGTGTCGCCCTTATTCCCTTTTT
TGCGGCATTTTGCCTTCCTGTTTTTGCTCACCCAGAAACGCTGGTGAAAGTAAAAGATGCTGAAGATCAG
TTGGGTGCACGAGTGGGTTACATCGAACTGGATCTCAACAGCGGTAAGATCCTTGAGAGTTTTCGCCCCG
AAGAACGTTTCCCAATGATGAGCACTTTTAAAGTTCTGCTATGTGGCGCGGTATTATCCCGTGTTGACGC
CGGGCAAGAGCAACTCGGTCGCCGCATACACTATTCTCAGAATGACTTGGTTGAGTACTCACCAGTCACA
GAAAAGCATCTTACGGATGGCATGACAGTAAGAGAATTATGCAGTGCTGCCATAACCATGAGTGATAACA
CTGCGGCCAACTTACTTCTGACAACGATCGGAGGACCGAAGGAGCTAACCGCTTTTTTGCACAACATGGG
GGATCATGTAACTCGCCTTGATCGTTGGGAACCGGAGCTGAATGAAGCCATACCAAACGACGAGCGTGAC
ACCACGATGCCTGTAGCAATGGCAACAACGTTGCGCAAACTATTAACTGGCGAACTACTTACTCTAGCTT
CCCGGCAACAATTAATAGACTGGATGGAGGCGGATAAAGTTGCAGGACCACTTCTGCGCTCGGCCCTTCC
GGCTGGCTGGTTTATTGCTGATAAATCTGGAGCCGGTGAGCGTGGGTCTCGCGGTATCATTGCAGCACTG
GGGCCAGATGGTAAGCCCTCCCGTATCGTAGTTATCTACACGACGGGGAGTCAGGCAACTATGGATGAAC
GAAATAGACAGATCGCTGAGATAGGTGCCTCACTGATTAAGCATTGGTAACTGTCAGACCAAGTTTACTC
ATATATACTTTAGATTGATT
[38 nt withheld, positions 6251-6288]
A
[37 nt withheld, positions 6290-6326]
ATTTTGTTAAAATTCGCGTTAAATTTTTGTTAAATCAGCTCATTTTTTAACCAATAGGCCGAAATCGGCA
AAATCCCTTATAAATCAAAAGAATAGACCGAGATAGGGT
[37 nt withheld, positions 6436-6472]
AAAGAACGTGGACTCCAACGTCAAAGG
[141 nt withheld, positions 6500-6640]
G
[125 nt withheld, positions 6642-6766]
AAAGGATCTAGGTGAAGATCCTTTTTGATAATCTCATGACCAAAATCCCTTAACGTGAGTTTTCGTTCCA
CTGAGCGTCAGACCCCGTAGAAAAGATCAAAGGATCTTCTTGAGATCCTTTTTTTCTGCGCGTAATCTGC
TGCTTGCAAACAAAAAAACCACCGCTACCAGCGGTGGTTTGTTTGCCGGATCAAGAGCTACCAACTCTTT
TTCCGAAGGTAACTGGCTTCAGCAGAGCGCAGATACCAAATACTGTCCTTCTAGTGTAGCCGTAGTTAGG
CCACCACTTCAAGAACTCTGTAGCACCGCCTACATACCTCGCTCTGCTAATCCTGTTACCAGTGGCTGCT
GCCAGTGGCGATAAGTCGTGTCTTACCGGGTTGGACTCAAGACGATAGTTACCGGATAAGGCGCAGCGGT
CGGGCTGAACGGGGGGTTCGTGCACACAGCCCAGCTTGGAGCGAACGACCTACACCGAACTGAGATACCT
ACAGCGTGAGCTATGAGAAAGCGCCACGCTTCCCGAAGGGAGAAAGGCGGACAGGTATCCGGTAAGCGGC
AGGGTCGGAACAGGAGAGCGCACGAGGGAGCTTCCAGGGGGAAACGCCTGGTATCTTTATAGTCCTGTCG
GGTTTCGCCACCTCTGACTTGAGCGTCGATTTTTGTGATGCTCGTCAGGGGGGCGGAGCCTATGGAAAAA
CGCCAGCAACGCGGCCTTTTTACGGTTCCTGGCCTTTTGCTGGCCTTTTGCTCACATGTTCTTTCCTGCG
TTATCCCCTGATTCTGTGGATAACCGTATTACCGCCTTTGAGTGAGCTGATACCGCTCGCCGCAGCCGAA
CGACCGAGCGCAGCGAGTCAGTGAGCGAGGAAGCGGAAGAGCGCCTGATGCGGTATTTTCTCCTTACGCA
TCTGTGCGGTATTTCACACCGCATATATGGTGCACTCTCAGTACAATCTGCTCTGATGCCGCATAGTTAA
GCCAGTATACACTCCGCTATCGCTACGTGACTGGGTCATGGCTGCGCCCCGACACCCGCCAACACCCGCT
GACGCGCCCTGACGGGCTTGTCTGCTCCCGGCATCCGCTTACAGACAAGCTGTGACCGTCTCCGGGAGCT
GCATGTGTCAGAGGTTTTCACCGTCATCACCGAAACGCGCGAGGCAGCTGCGGTAAAGCTCATCAGCGTG
GTCGTGCAGCGATTCACAGATGTCTGCCTGTTCATCCGCGTCCAGCTCGTTGAGTTTCTCCAGAAGCGTT
AATGTCTGGCTTCTGATAAAGCGGGCCATGTTAAGGGCGGTTTTTTCCTGTTTGGTCACTGATGCCTCCG
TGTAAGGGGGATTTCTGTTCATGGGGGTAATGATACCGATGAAACGAGAGAGGATGCTCACGATACGGGT
TACTGATGATGAACATGCCCGGTTACTGGAACGTTGTGAGGGTAAACAACTGGCGGTATGGATGCGGCGG
GACCAGAGAAAAATCACTCAGGGTCAATGCCAGCGCTTCGTTAATACAGATGTAGGTGTTCCACAGGGTA
GCCAGCAGCATCCTGCGATGCAGATCCGGAACATAATGGTGCAGGGCGCTGACTTCCGCGTTTCCAGACT
TTACGAAACACGGAAACCGAAGACCATTCATGTTGTTGCTCAGGTCGCAGACGTTTTGCAGCAGCAGTCG
CTTCACGTTCGCTCGCGTATCGGTGATTCATTCTGCTAACCAGTAAGGCAACCCCGCCAGCCTAGCCGGG
TCCTCAACGACAGGAGCACGATCATGCGCACCCGTGGCCAGGACCCAACGCTGCCCGAAATT
Features (pLannotate 1.2.2; 20 found; start..end, strand, type, name):
      3..80      +  promoter       lacIq promoter: lacI (mutant); In the lacIq allele, a single base change in the promoter boosts expression of the lacI gene about 10-fold.
     81..1163    +  CDS            lacI: lac repressor; lacI; The lac repressor binds to the lac operator to inhibit transcription in E. coli. This inhibition can be relieved by adding lactose or isopropyl-β-D-thiogalactopyranoside (IPTG).
   1176..1197    +  protein_bind   CAP binding site: CAP binding activates transcription in the presence of cAMP. E. coli catabolite activator protein
   1216..1233    +  promoter       tet promoter (fragment): E. coli promoter for tetracycline efflux protein gene
   1406..1434    +  promoter       tac promoter: strong E. coli promoter; hybrid between the trp and lac UV5 promoters
   1442..1458    +  protein_bind   lac operator: The lac repressor binds to the lac operator to inhibit transcription in E. coli. This inhibition can be relieved by adding lactose or isopropyl-β-D-thiogalactopyranoside (IPTG). lac repressor encoded by lacI
   1528..2628    +  CDS            MBP: maltose binding protein from E. coli; malE (mutated); This version of the gene does not encode a signal sequence, so MBP will remain in the cytosol.
   2701..2988    +  CDS            Lsm14a (fragment): LS14A_MOUSE - Also known as Fam61a, Rap55a. Experimental evidence at protein level: Swiss-Prot protein existence level 1. Essential for formation of P-bodies, cytoplasmic structures that provide storage sites for translationally inactive mRNAs and protect them from degradation. Acts as a repressor of mRNA translation. May play a role in mitotic spindle assembly. From Mus musculus (Mouse).
   3901..4320    +  CDS            Lsm14a (fragment): LS14A_MOUSE - Also known as Fam61a, Rap55a. Experimental evidence at protein level: Swiss-Prot protein existence level 1. Essential for formation of P-bodies, cytoplasmic structures that provide storage sites for translationally inactive mRNAs and protect them from degradation. Acts as a repressor of mRNA translation. May play a role in mitotic spindle assembly. From Mus musculus (Mouse).
   4668..4822    +  CDS            lacZα (fragment): LacZα fragment of β-galactosidase; lacZ fragment
   4915..5030    +  ncRNA          5S rRNA: Accession: RF00001 - 5S ribosomal RNA
   5034..5120    +  terminator     rrnB T1 terminator: Escherichia coli rrnB; transcription terminator T1 from the E. coli rrnB gene
   5212..5239    +  terminator     rrnB T2 terminator: transcription terminator T2 from the E. coli rrnB gene
   5258..5349    +  promoter       AmpR promoter: bla
   5350..6210    +  CDS            AmpR: β-lactamase; bla; confers resistance to ampicillin, carbenicillin, and related antibiotics
   6252..6765    -  rep_origin     M13 ori (sequence partly withheld): M13 bacteriophage origin of replication; arrow indicates direction of (+) strand synthesis
   6876..7464    +  rep_origin     ori: high-copy-number ColE1/pMB1/pBR322/pUC origin of replication
   7650..7792    -  misc_feature   bom: basis of mobility region from pBR322
   7894..8085    -  CDS            rop: Rop protein, which maintains plasmids at low copy number; rop
   8102..8482    +  CDS            YPB1_ECOLX: Protein predicted: Swiss-Prot protein existence level 4. From Escherichia coli.
