[The description below was written by a language model from this plasmid's Addgene catalogue record and pLannotate feature annotations shown in this document.]
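Description:
pMAL c2x Tral FL-15A is an 8,578 nt bacterial expression plasmid built on the pMAL backbone for producing full-length Drosophila melanogaster Trailer hitch (Tral, also known as LSm15) as a fusion to maltose-binding protein in E. coli. It replicates from a ColE1/pMB1-type origin and is selected with ampicillin through the bla (AmpR) gene. The catalogue lists it as high copy, although the annotation also detects the pBR322-derived rop gene and bom region, elements normally associated with copy-number restraint and mobilisation. An M13 phage origin is present, which allows single-stranded DNA production with helper phage.

Expression is driven by the hybrid tac promoter followed by a lac operator. The plasmid carries its own lacI gene under the up-mutated lacIq promoter, so transcription is repressed until IPTG is added. The MBP coding sequence is the version lacking a signal peptide, so the fusion stays in the cytosol, and MBP serves as a solubility and amylose-affinity purification tag at the N-terminus of Tral. The annotation labels two stretches of the insert as fragments of mouse Lsm14a. These reflect homology between Tral and its mammalian orthologue rather than mouse sequence. Downstream lie a lacZα fragment and the rrnB T1 and T2 terminators. The cloning sites are not recorded.

The insert has 15 PNG kinase phosphorylation sites changed to alanine, giving a non-phosphorylatable Tral. The record's purpose and associated study indicate use as recombinant protein in work on PNG kinase substrates and this translational repressor during the oocyte-to-embryo transition.
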