Addgene plasmid #113011: pMAL c2x Tral FL-15A
Purpose: For bacterial expression of MBP fusion of full-length Drosophila Tral with phosphomutations (15A)
Depositing lab: Terry Orr-Weaver. Depositing organization: Whitehead Institute for Biomedical Research. Publication: Identification of PNG kinase substrates uncovers interactions with the translational repressor TRAL in the oocyte-to-embryo transition. Hara M, Lourido S, Petrova B, Lou HJ, Von Stetina JR, Kashevsky H, Turk BE, Orr-Weaver TL. Elife. 2018 Feb 26;7. pii: 33150. doi: 10.7554/eLife.33150. PubMed 29480805.
Backbone
  Vector backbone: pMAL
  Vector type: Bacterial Expression
Growth in bacteria
  Bacterial resistance: Ampicillin, 100 μg/mL
  Growth temperature: 37°C
  Growth strain: DH5alpha
  Copy number: High Copy
Gene/Insert
  Gene/Insert name: full length tral
  Species: D. melanogaster (fly)
  Mutation: 15 PNG phosphorylation sites mutated to A
  Entrez Gene: tral (a.k.a. Dmel_CG10686, BEST:GH08269, CG10686, DmLSm15, Dmel\CG10686, LSm15, Lsm15, Scd6p, TRAL, Tral, anon-EST:Posey139, anon-WO0172774.89, anon-WO02059370.24, p67, p70)
  Cloning method: Restriction Enzyme; 5′ cloning site Unknown (unknown if destroyed); 3′ cloning site Unknown (unknown if destroyed)
Terms and licenses: Academic/Nonprofit Terms; Industry Terms: Not Available to Industry
How to cite: pMAL c2x Tral FL-15A was a gift from Terry Orr-Weaver (Addgene plasmid # 113011 ; http://n2t.net/addgene:113011 ; RRID:Addgene_113011)
